Addgene plasmid #61779: psiCHECK-2-Xbp1-3'UTR
Purpose: Luciferase reporter containing the 3'UTR of mouse Xbp1
Depositing lab: Judy Lieberman. Depositing organization: Boston Children's Hospital. Publication: miR-200 promotes the mesenchymal to epithelial transition by suppressing multiple members of the Zeb2 and Snail1 transcriptional repressor complexes. Perdigao-Henriques R, Petrocca F, Altschuler G, Thomas MP, Le MT, Tan SM, Hide W, Lieberman J. Oncogene. 2015 Mar 23. doi: 10.1038/onc.2015.69. PubMed 25798844.
Backbone
  Vector backbone: psiCHECK-2
  Backbone size w/o insert (bp): 6273
  Vector type: Luciferase
Growth in bacteria
  Bacterial resistance: Ampicillin, 100 μg/mL
  Growth temperature: 37°C
  Growth strain: DH5alpha
  Copy number: High Copy
Gene/Insert
  Gene/Insert name: mouse Xbp1 3'UTR
  Species: M. musculus (mouse)
  Insert size (bp): 967
  Cloning method: Restriction Enzyme; 5′ cloning site XhoI (not destroyed); 3′ cloning site NotI (not destroyed)
  Sequencing primers: 5′ 5'-GTCCGCAACTACAACGCCTACCTT-3'
Terms and licenses: Academic/Nonprofit Terms; Industry Terms: Not Available to Industry
Depositor comments: Note that the UTR sequence in this plasmid may have some minor discrepancies with top GenBank hits
How to cite: psiCHECK-2-Xbp1-3'UTR was a gift from Judy Lieberman (Addgene plasmid # 61779 ; http://n2t.net/addgene:61779 ; RRID:Addgene_61779)
