[The description below was written by a language model from this plasmid's Addgene catalogue record.]
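Description:
psiCHECK-2-Xbp1-3'UTR is a dual-luciferase reporter plasmid built on the psiCHECK-2 backbone (6273 bp without insert) for transient transfection into mammalian cells. It is propagated in E. coli as a high-copy plasmid under ampicillin selection. The record supplies no feature table, so the promoters, polyadenylation signals and origin of replication are not listed for this particular clone. In general, the psiCHECK-2 design carries a Renilla luciferase gene with a multiple cloning site immediately downstream of its stop codon, together with an independently transcribed firefly luciferase cassette on the same plasmid that serves as an internal normalisation control.

The insert is a 967 bp fragment corresponding to the 3' untranslated region of mouse (M. musculus) Xbp1, cloned by restriction digestion between XhoI and NotI sites, both of which remain intact. In this position the Xbp1 3'UTR becomes part of the Renilla luciferase transcript. Any factor that acts on the UTR to repress translation or destabilise the mRNA, such as a microRNA, therefore lowers the Renilla signal relative to firefly. Because both reporters sit on one plasmid, the Renilla-to-firefly ratio corrects for differences in transfection efficiency between samples.

The stated purpose is a luciferase reporter for the mouse Xbp1 3'UTR, and the associated work concerns miR-200 suppression of its targets during the mesenchymal-to-epithelial transition. This suggests the plasmid was used to test Xbp1 as a candidate microRNA target. The depositor notes that the cloned UTR may show minor discrepancies from the closest GenBank reference sequences.
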