>Addgene plasmid #61779 | psiCHECK-2-Xbp1-3'UTR | addgene partial sequence | sequence record 105755 | psiCHECK2-F 5'-GTCCGCAACTACAACGCCTACCTT-3'
ATCTGCCTAAGATGTTCATCGAGTCCGACCCTGGGTTCTTTTCCAACGCTATTGTCGAGGGAGCTAAGAA
GTTCCCTAACACCGAGTTCGTGAAGGTGAAGGGCCTCCACTTCAGCCAGGAGGACGCTCCAGATGAAATG
GGTAAGTACATCAAGAGCTTCGTGGAGCGCGTGCTGAAGAACGAGCAGTAATTCTAGGCGATCGCTCGAG
TTTTAGAGATCCCCTCTGAGACAGAGAGTCAAACTAACGTGGTAGTGAAAATTGAGGAAGCACCTCTAAG
CTCTTCAGAAGAGGATCACCCTGAATTCATTGTCTCAGTGAAGAAAGAGCCTTTGGAAGATGACTTCATC
CCAGAGCTGGGCATCTCAAACCTGCTTTCATCCAGCCATTGTCTGAGACCACCTTCTTGCCTGCTGGACG
CTCACAGTGACTGTGGATATGAGGGCTCCCCTTCTCCCTTCAGTGACATGTCTTCTCCACTTGGTACAGA
CCACTCCTGGGAGGATACTTTTGCCAATGAACTTTTCCCCCAGCTGATTAGTGTCTAAAGAGCCACATAA
CACTGGGCCCCTTTCCCTGACCATCACATTGCCTAGAGGATAGCATAGGCCTGTCTCTTTCGTTAAAAGC
CAAAGTAGAGGCTGTCTGGCCTTAGAAGAATTCCTCTAAAGTATTTCAAATCTCATAGATGACTTCCAAG
TATTGTCGTTTGACACTCAGCTGTCTAAGGTATTCAAAGGTATTCCAGTACTACAGCTTTTGAGATTCTA
GTTTATCTTAAAGGTGGTAGTATACACTAAATCGCAGGGAGGGTCATTTGACAGTTTTTTCCCAGCCTGG
CTTCAAACTATGTAGCCGAGGCTAGGCAGAAACTTCTGACCCTCTTGACCCCACCTCCCAAGTGCTGGGC
TTCACCAGGTGTGCACCTCCACACCTGCCCCCCGACATGTCAGGTGGACATGGGATTCATGAATGGCCCT
TAGCATTTCTTTCTCCACTCTCTGCTTCCCAGGTTTCGTTTACTTCTACAAGCAGAGAAACATCAACCTG
AGGGG
