>Addgene plasmid #61779 | psiCHECK-2-Xbp1-3'UTR | addgene partial sequence | sequence record 105756 | psiCHECK2-R 5'-CGAGGTCCGAAGACTCATTT-3'
AACCAACACACAGATGTAATGAAAATAAAGATATTTTATTGCGGCCAGCGGCCGCTGCAAGGGTAGTTTT
AAATAAATGGAGAAAGCACCTTCTAGAAGCTACACTAGCAAGAAGATCCATCAAGCATTTACATAGTAAA
TTTTCATCATTTTACAAAGATTCTTGATCTTCATTTAAAATGCACATAAGGGAAAACAAGCCCCCTCAGG
TTGATGTTTCTCTGCTTGTAGAAGTAAACGAAACCTGGGAAGCAGAGAGTGGAGAAAGAAATGCTAAGGG
CCATTCATGAATCCCATGTCCACCTGACATGTCGGGGGGCAGGTGTGGAGGTGCACACCTGGTGAAGCCC
AGCACTTGGGAGGTGGGGTCAAGAGGGTCAGAAGTTTCTGCCTAGCCTCGGCTACATAGTTTGAAGCCAG
GCTGGGAAAAAACTGTCAAATGACCCTCCCTGCGATTTAGTGTATACTACCACCTTTAAGATAAACTAGA
ATCTCAAAAGCTGTAGTACTGGAATACCTTTGAATACCTTAGACAGCTGAGTGTCAAACGACAATACTTG
GAAGTCATCTATGAGATTTGAAATACTTTAGAGGAATTCTTCTAAGGCCAGACAGCCTCTACTTTGGCTT
TTAACGAAAGAGACAGGCCTATGCTATCCTCTAGGCAATGTGATGGTCAGGGAAAGGGGCCCAGTGTTAT
GTGGCTCTTTAGACACTAATCAGCTGGGGGAAAAGTTCATTGGCAAAAGTATCCTCCCAGGAGTGGTCTG
TACCAAGTGGAGAAGACATGTCACTGAAGGGAGAAGGGGAGCCCTCATATCCACAGTCACTGTGAGCGTC
CAGCAGGCAAGAAGGTGGTCTCAGACAATGGCTGGATGAAAGCAGGTTTGAGATGCCCAGCTCTGGGATG
AAGTCATCTTCCAAAGGCTCTTTCTTCACTGAGACAATGAATTCAGGGTGATCCTCTTCTGAAGAGCTTA
GAGGTGCTTCCTCAATTTTCACTACCACGTTAGTTTGACTCTCTGTCTCAGA
